>Addgene plasmid #25742 | pSLIK-Venus-TmiR-G13-G12 | depositor full sequence | sequence record 12067 | Author sequence
GTCGACGGATCGGGAGATCTCCCGATCCCCTATGGTGCACTCTCAGTACAATCTGCTCTGATGCCGCATA
GTTAAGCCAGTATCTGCTCCCTGCTTGTGTGTTGGAGGTCGCTGAGTAGTGCGCGAGCAAAATTTAAGCT
ACAACAAGGCAAGGCTTGACCGACAATTGCATGAAGAATCTGCTTAGGGTTAGGCGTTTTGCGCTGCTTC
GCGATGTACGGGCCAGATATACGCGTTGACATTGATTATTGACTAGTTATTAATAGTAATCAATTACGGG
GTCATTAGTTCATAGCCCATATATGGAGTTCCGCGTTACATAACTTACGGTAAATGGCCCGCCTGGCTGA
CCGCCCAACGACCCCCGCCCATTGACGTCAATAATGACGTATGTTCCCATAGTAACGCCAATAGGGACTT
TCCATTGACGTCAATGGGTGGAGTATTTACGGTAAACTGCCCACTTGGCAGTACATCAAGTGTATCATAT
GCCAAGTACGCCCCCTATTGACGTCAATGACGGTAAATGGCCCGCCTGGCATTATGCCCAGTACATGACC
TTATGGGACTTTCCTACTTGGCAGTACATCTACGTATTAGTCATCGCTATTACCATGGTGATGCGGTTTT
GGCAGTACATCAATGGGCGTGGATAGCGGTTTGACTCACGGGGATTTCCAAGTCTCCACCCCATTGACGT
CAATGGGAGTTTGTTTTGGCACCAAAATCAACGGGACTTTCCAAAATGTCGTAACAACTCCGCCCCATTG
ACGCAAATGGGCGGTAGGCGTGTACGGTGGGAGGTCTATATAAGCAGCGCGTTTTGCCTGTACTGGGTCT
CTCTGGTTAGACCAGATCTGAGCCTGGGAGCTCTCTGGCTAACTAGGGAACCCACTGCTTAAGCCTCAAT
AAAGCTTGCCTTGAGTGCTTCAAGTAGTGTGTGCCCGTCTGTTGTGTGACTCTGGTAACTAGAGATCCCT
CAGACCCTTTTAGTCAGTGTGGAAAATCTCTAGCAGTGGCGCCCGAACAGGGACTTGAAAGCGAAAGGGA
AACCAGAGGAGCTCTCTCGACGCAGGACTCGGCTTGCTGAAGCGCGCACGGCAAGAGGCGAGGGGCGGCG
ACTGGTGAGTACGCCAAAAATTTTGACTAGCGGAGGCTAGAAGGAGAGAGATGGGTGCGAGAGCGTCAGT
ATTAAGCGGGGGAGAATTAGATCGCGATGGGAAAAAATTCGGTTAAGGCCAGGGGGAAAGAAAAAATATA
AATTAAAACATATAGTATGGGCAAGCAGGGAGCTAGAACGATTCGCAGTTAATCCTGGCCTGTTAGAAAC
ATCAGAAGGCTGTAGACAAATACTGGGACAGCTACAACCATCCCTTCAGACAGGATCAGAAGAACTTAGA
TCATTATATAATACAGTAGCAACCCTCTATTGTGTGCATCAAAGGATAGAGATAAAAGACACCAAGGAAG
CTTTAGACAAGATAGAGGAAGAGCAAAACAAAAGTAAGACCACCGCACAGCAAGCGGCCGCTGATCTTCA
GACCTGGAGGAGGAGATATGAGGGACAATTGGAGAAGTGAATTATATAAATATAAAGTAGTAAAAATTGA
ACCATTAGGAGTAGCACCCACCAAGGCAAAGAGAAGAGTGGTGCAGAGAGAAAAAAGAGCAGTGGGAATA
GGAGCTTTGTTCCTTGGGTTCTTGGGAGCAGCAGGAAGCACTATGGGCGCAGCGTCAATGACGCTGACGG
TACAGGCCAGACAATTATTGTCTGGTATAGTGCAGCAGCAGAACAATTTGCTGAGGGCTATTGAGGCGCA
ACAGCATCTGTTGCAACTCACAGTCTGGGGCATCAAGCAGCTCCAGGCAAGAATCCTGGCTGTGGAAAGA
TACCTAAAGGATCAACAGCTCCTGGGGATTTGGGGTTGCTCTGGAAAACTCATTTGCACCACTGCTGTGC
CTTGGAATGCTAGTTGGAGTAATAAATCTCTGGAACAGATTTGGAATCACACGACCTGGATGGAGTGGGA
CAGAGAAATTAACAATTACACAAGCTTAATACACTCCTTAATTGAAGAATCGCAAAACCAGCAAGAAAAG
AATGAACAAGAATTATTGGAATTAGATAAATGGGCAAGTTTGTGGAATTGGTTTAACATAACAAATTGGC
TGTGGTATATAAAATTATTCATAATGATAGTAGGAGGCTTGGTAGGTTTAAGAATAGTTTTTGCTGTACT
TTCTATAGTGAATAGAGTTAGGCAGGGATATTCACCATTATCGTTTCAGACCCACCTCCCAACCCCGAGG
GGACCCGACAGGCCCGAAGGAATAGAAGAAGAAGGTGGAGAGAGAGACAGAGACAGATCCATTCGATTAG
TGAACGGATCGGCACTGCGTGCGCCAATTCTGCAGACAAATGGCAGTATTCATCCACAATTTTAAAAGAA
AAGGGGGGATTGGGGGGTACAGTGCAGGGGAAAGAATAGTAGACATAATAGCAACAGACATACAAACTAA
AGAATTACAAAAACAAATTACAAAAATTCAAAATTTTCGGGTTTATTACAGGGACAGCAGAGATCCAGTT
TGGTTAATTCTAGACAGTTACAAGTTTGTACAAAAAAGCAGGCTTTAAAGGAACCAATTCAGTCGACTGG
ATCCTTTACCACTCCCTATCAGTGATAGAGAAAAGTGAAAGTCGAGTTTACCACTCCCTATCAGTGATAG
AGAAAAGTGAAAGTCGAGTTTACCACTCCCTATCAGTGATAGAGAAAAGTGAAAGTCGAGTTTACCACTC
CCTATCAGTGATAGAGAAAAGTGAAAGTCGAGTTTACCACTCCCTATCAGTGATAGAGAAAAGTGAAAGT
CGAGTTTACCACTCCCTATCAGTGATAGAGAAAAGTGAAAGTCGAGTTTACCACTCCCTATCAGTGATAG
AGAAAAGTGAAAGTCGAGCTCGGTACCCGGGTCGAGGTAGGCGTGTACGGTGGGAGGCCTATATAAGCAG
AGCTCGTTTAGTGAACCGTCAGATCGCCTGGAGACGCCATCCACGCTGTTTTGACCTCCATAGAAGACAC
CGGGACCGATCCAGCCTCCGCGGCCCCGAACTAGTCGACTAGGGATAACAGGGTAATTGTTTGAATGAGG
CTTCAGTACTTTACAGAATCGTTGCCTGCACATCTTGGAAACACTTGCTGGGATTACTTCTTCAGGTTAA
CCCAACAGAAGGCTCGAGAAGGTATATTGCTGTTGACAGTGAGCGATGGGTGAGTCTGTAAAGTATTTAG
TGAAGCCACAGATGTAAATACTTTACAGACTCACCCAGTGCCTACTGCCTCGGAATTCAAGGGGCTACTT
TAGGAGCAATTATCTTGTTTACTAAAACTGAATACCTTGCTATCTCTTTGATACATTTTTACAAAGCTGA
ATTAAAATGGTATAAATTAAATCACTTTTTTCAATTGGAAGACTAATGCGTTTTCGAGATATCTAGTCGA
CTAGGGATAACAGGGTAATTGTTTGAATGAGGCTTCAGTACTTTACAGAATCGTTGCCTGCACATCTTGG
AAACACTTGCTGGGATTACTTCTTCAGGTTAACCCAACAGAAGGCTCGAGAAGGTATATTGCTGTTGACA
GTGAGCGACGACACCATCTTCGACAACATTAGTGAAGCCACAGATGTAATGTTGTCGAAGATGGTGTCGC
TGCCTACTGCCTCGGAATTCAAGGGGCTACTTTAGGAGCAATTATCTTGTTTACTAAAACTGAATACCTT
GCTATCTCTTTGATACATTTTTACAAAGCTGAATTAAAATGGTATAAATTAAATCACTTTTTTCAATTGG
AAGACTAATGCGTTTTCGAGATATCTAGACCCAGCTTTCTTGTACAAAGTGGTTAACATCTCGAGCCATA
AAGATGGTTAATTAACCCACCCAAGATCTGGCCTCCGCGCCGGGTTTTGGCGCCTCCCGCGGGCGCCCCC
CTCCTCACGGCGAGCGCTGCCACGTCAGACGAAGGGCGCAGCGAGCGTCCTGATCCTTCCGCCCGGACGC
TCAGGACAGCGGCCCGCTGCTCATAAGACTCGGCCTTAGAACCCCAGTATCAGCAGAAGGACATTTTAGG
ACGGGACTTGGGTGACTCTAGGGCACTGGTTTTCTTTCCAGAGAGCGGAACAGGCGAGGAAAAGTAGTCC
CTTCTCGGCGATTCTGCGGAGGGATCTCCGTGGGGCGGTGAACGCCGATGATTATATAAGGACGCGCCGG
GTGTGGCACAGCTAGTTCCGTCGCAGCCGGGATTTGGGTCGCGGTTCTTGTTTGTGGATCGCTGTGATCG
TCACTTGGTGAGTAGCGGGCTGCTGGGCTGGCCGGGGCTTTCGTGGCCGCCGGGCCGCTCGGTGGGACGG
AAGCGTGTGGAGAGACCGCCAAGGGCTGTAGTCTGGGTCCGCGAGCAAGGTTGCCCTGAACTGGGGGTTG
GGGGGAGCGCAGCAAAATGGCGGCTGTTCCCGAGTCTTGAATGGAAGACGCTTGTGAGGCGGGCTGTGAG
GTCGTTGAAACAAGGTGGGGGGCATGGTGGGCGGCAAGAACCCAAGGTCTTGAGGCCTTCGCTAATGCGG
GAAAGCTCTTATTCGGGTGAGATGGGCTGGGGCACCATCTGGGGACCCTGACGTGAAGTTTGTCACTGAC
TGGAGAACTCGGTTTGTCGTCTGTTGCGGGGGCGGCAGTTATGGCGGTGCCGTTGGGCAGTGCACCCGTA
CCTTTGGGAGCGCGCGCCCTCGTCGTGTCGTGACGTCACCCGTTCTGTTGGCTTATAATGCAGGGTGGGG
CCACCTGCCGGTAGGTGTGCGGTAGGCTTTTCTCCGTCGCAGGACGCAGGGTTCGGGCCTAGGGTAGGCT
CTCCTGAATCGACAGGCGCCGGACCTCTGGTGAGGGGAGGGATAAGTGAGGCGTCAGTTTCTTTGGTCGG
TTTTATGTACCTATCTTCTTAAGTAGCTGAAGCTCCGGTTTTGAACTATGCGCTCGGGGTTGGCGAGTGT
GTTTTGTGAAGTTTTTTAGGCACCTTTTGAAATGTAATCATTTGGGTCAATATGTAATTTTCAGTGTTAG
ACTAGTAAATTGTCCGCTAAATTCTGGCCGTTTTTGGCTTTTTTGTTAGACGAAGCTTGGTACCGAGCTC
GGATCTCCACCCCGTACCGGTCCTGCAGGATTTAAATGGCGCGCCGCTAGCGCTACCGGACTCAGATCTC
GAGCTCAAGCTTCGAATTCTGCAGTCGAATTCACCATGTCTAGACTGGACAAGAGCAAAGTCATAAACGG
AGCTCTGGAATTACTCAATGGTGTCGGTATCGAAGGCCTGACGACAAGGAAACTCGCTCAAAAGCTGGGA
GTTGAGCAGCCTACCCTGTACTGGCACGTGAAGAACAAGCGGGCCCTGCTCGATGCCCTGCCAATCGAGA
TGCTGGACAGGCATCATACCCACTTCTGCCCCCTGGAAGGCGAGTCATGGCAAGACTTTCTGCGGAACAA
CGCCAAGTCATACCGCTGTGCTCTCCTCTCACATCGCGACGGGGCTAAAGTGCATCTCGGCACCCGCCCA
ACAGAGAAACAGTACGAAACCCTGGAAAATCAGCTCGCGTTCCTGTGTCAGCAAGGCTTCTCCCTGGAGA
ACGCACTGTACGCTCTGTCCGCCGTGGGCCACTTTACACTGGGCTGCGTATTGGAGGAACAGGAGCATCA
AGTAGCAAAAGAGGAAAGAGAGACACCTACCACCGATTCTATGCCCCCACTTCTGAGACAAGCAATTGAG
CTGTTCGACCGGCAGGGAGCCGAACCTGCCTTCCTTTTCGGCCTGGAACTAATCATATGTGGCCTGGAGA
AACAGCTAAAGTGCGAAAGCGGCGGGCCGACCGACGCCCTTGACGATTTTGACTTAGACATGCTCCCAGC
CGATGCCCTTGACGACTTTGACCTTGATATGCTGCCTGCTGACGCTCTTGACGATTTTGACCTTGACATG
CTCCCCGGGTAACTAAGTAAGGATCCGCGGCCGCACTAGAGGAATTCCGCCCCTCTCCCTCCCCCCCCCC
TAACGTTACTGGCCGAAGCCGCTTGGAATAAGGCCGGTGTGCGTTTGTCTATATGTTATTTTCCACCATA
TTGCCGTCTTTTGGCAATGTGAGGGCCCGGAAACCTGGCCCTGTCTTCTTGACGAGCATTCCTAGGGGTC
TTTCCCCTCTCGCCAAAGGAATGCAAGGTCTGTTGAATGTCGTGAAGGAAGCAGTTCCTCTGGAAGCTTC
TTGAAGACAAACAACGTCTGTAGCGACCCTTTGCAGGCAGCGGAACCCCCCACCTGGCGACAGGTGCCTC
TGCGGCCAAAAGCCACGTGTATAAGATACACCTGCAAAGGCGGCACAACCCCAGTGCCACGTTGTGAGTT
GGATAGTTGTGGAAAGAGTCAAATGGCTCTCCTCAAGCGTATTCAACAAGGGGCTGAAGGATGCCCAGAA
GGTACCCCATTGTATGGGATTCTGATCTGGGGCCTCGGTGCACATGCTTTACATGTGTTTAGTCGAGGTT
AAAAAAACGTCTAGGCCCCCCGAACCACGGGGACGTGGTTTTCCTTTGAAAAACACGATGATAAGCTTAC
CGGTACGCGTGATGATCCACCATGGTGAGCAAGGGCGAGGAGCTGTTCACCGGGGTGGTGCCCATCCTGG
TCGAGCTGGACGGCGACGTAAACGGCCACAAGTTCAGCGTGTCCGGCGAGGGCGAGGGCGATGCCACCTA
CGGCAAGCTGACCCTGAAGCTGATCTGCACCACCGGCAAGCTGCCCGTGCCCTGGCCCACCCTCGTGACC
ACCCTGGGCTACGGCCTGCAGTGCTTCGCCCGCTACCCCGACCACATGAAGCAGCACGACTTCTTCAAGT
CCGCCATGCCCGAAGGCTACGTCCAGGAGCGCACCATCTTCTTCAAGGACGACGGCAACTACAAGACCCG
CGCCGAGGTGAAGTTCGAGGGCGACACCCTGGTGAACCGCATCGAGCTGAAGGGCATCGACTTCAAGGAG
GACGGCAACATCCTGGGGCACAAGCTGGAGTACAACTACAACAGCCACAACGTCTATATCACCGCCGACA
AGCAGAAGAACGGCATCAAGGCCAACTTCAAGATCCGCCACAACATCGAGGACGGCGGCGTGCAGCTCGC
CGACCACTACCAGCAGAACACCCCCATCGGCGACGGCCCCGTGCTGCTGCCCGACAACCACTACCTGAGC
TACCAGTCCGCCCTGAGCAAAGACCCCAACGAGAAGCGCGATCACATGGTCCTGCTGGAGTTCGTGACCG
CCGCCGGGATCACTCTCGGCATGGACGAGCTGTACAAGTAAGAATTGTTGTTGTTTAGTCCCTCCCAATT
CGATATCAAGCTTATCGATAATCAACCTCTGGATTACAAAATTTGTGAAAGATTGACTGGTATTCTTAAC
TATGTTGCTCCTTTTACGCTATGTGGATACGCTGCTTTAATGCCTTTGTATCATGCTATTGCTTCCCGTA
TGGCTTTCATTTTCTCCTCCTTGTATAAATCCTGGTTGCTGTCTCTTTATGAGGAGTTGTGGCCCGTTGT
CAGGCAACGTGGCGTGGTGTGCACTGTGTTTGCTGACGCAACCCCCACTGGTTGGGGCATTGCCACCACC
TGTCAGCTCCTTTCCGGGACTTTCGCTTTCCCCCTCCCTATTGCCACGGCGGAACTCATCGCCGCCTGCC
TTGCCCGCTGCTGGACAGGGGCTCGGCTGTTGGGCACTGACAATTCCGTGGTGTTGTCGGGGAAATCATC
GTCCTTTCCTTGGCTGCTCGCCTGTGTTGCCACCTGGATTCTGCGCGGGACGTCCTTCTGCTACGTCCCT
TCGGCCCTCAATCCAGCGGACCTTCCTTCCCGCGGCCTGCTGCCGGCTCTGCGGCCTCTTCCGCGTCTTC
GCCTTCGCCCTCAGACGAGTCGGATCTCCCTTTGGGCCGCCTCCCCGCATCGATACCGTCGACCTCGATC
GAGACCTAGAAAAACATGGAGCAATCACAAGTAGCAATACAGCAGCTACCAATGCTGATTGTGCCTGGCT
AGAAGCACAAGAGGAGGAGGAGGTGGGTTTTCCAGTCACACCTCAGGTACCTTTAAGACCAATGACTTAC
AAGGCAGCTGTAGATCTTAGCCACTTTTTAAAAGAAAAGGGGGGACTGGAAGGGCTAATTCACTCCCAAC
GAAGACAAGATATCCTTGATCTGTGGATCTACCACACACAAGGCTACTTCCCTGATTGGCAGAACTACAC
ACCAGGGCCAGGGATCAGATATCCACTGACCTTTGGATGGTGCTACAAGCTAGTACCAGTTGAGCAAGAG
AAGGTAGAAGAAGCCAATGAAGGAGAGAACACCCGCTTGTTACACCCTGTGAGCCTGCATGGGATGGATG
ACCCGGAGAGAGAAGTATTAGAGTGGAGGTTTGACAGCCGCCTAGCATTTCATCACATGGCCCGAGAGCT
GCATCCGGACTGTACTGGGTCTCTCTGGTTAGACCAGATCTGAGCCTGGGAGCTCTCTGGCTAACTAGGG
AACCCACTGCTTAAGCCTCAATAAAGCTTGCCTTGAGTGCTTCAAGTAGTGTGTGCCCGTCTGTTGTGTG
ACTCTGGTAACTAGAGATCCCTCAGACCCTTTTAGTCAGTGTGGAAAATCTCTAGCAGGGCCCGTTTAAA
CCCGCTGATCAGCCTCGACTGTGCCTTCTAGTTGCCAGCCATCTGTTGTTTGCCCCTCCCCCGTGCCTTC
CTTGACCCTGGAAGGTGCCACTCCCACTGTCCTTTCCTAATAAAATGAGGAAATTGCATCGCATTGTCTG
AGTAGGTGTCATTCTATTCTGGGGGGTGGGGTGGGGCAGGACAGCAAGGGGGAGGATTGGGAAGACAATA
GCAGGCATGCTGGGGATGCGGTGGGCTCTATGGCTTCTGAGGCGGAAAGAACCAGCTGGGGCTCTAGGGG
GTATCCCC
[124 nt withheld, positions 9039-9162]
C
[91 nt withheld, positions 9164-9254]
A
[49 nt withheld, positions 9256-9304]
CCTTTGACGTTGGAGTCCACGTTCTTT
[37 nt withheld, positions 9332-9368]
ACCCTATCTCGGTCTATTCTTTTGATTTATAAGGGATTTTGCCGATTTCGGCCTATTGGTTAAAAAATGA
GCTGATTTAACAAAAATTTAACGCGAATTAATTCTGTGGAATGTGTGTCAGTTAGGGTGTGGAAAGTCCC
CAGGCTCCCCAGCAGGCAGAAGTATGCAAAGCATGCATCTCAATTAGTCAGCAACCAGGTGTGGAAAGTC
CCCAGGCTCCCCAGCAGGCAGAAGTATGCAAAGCATGCATCTCAATTAGTCAGCAACCATAGTCCCGCCC
CTAACTCCGCCCATCCCGCCCCTAACTCCGCCCAGTTCCGCCCATTCTCCGCCCCATGGCTGACTAATTT
TTTTTATTTATGCAGAGGCCGAGGCCGCCTCTGCCTCTGAGCTATTCCAGAAGTAGTGAGGAGGCTTTTT
TGGAGGCCTAGGCTTTTGCAAAAAGCTCCCGGGAGCTTGTATATCCATTTTCGGATCTGATCAGCACGTG
TTGACAATTAATCATCGGCATAGTATATCGGCATAGTATAATACGACAAGGTGAGGAACTAAACCATGGC
CAAGTTGACCAGTGCCGTTCCGGTGCTCACCGCGCGCGACGTCGCCGGAGCGGTCGAGTTCTGGACCGAC
CGGCTCGGGTTCTCCCGGGACTTCGTGGAGGACGACTTCGCCGGTGTGGTCCGGGACGACGTGACCCTGT
TCATCAGCGCGGTCCAGGACCAGGTGGTGCCGGACAACACCCTGGCCTGGGTGTGGGTGCGCGGCCTGGA
CGAGCTGTACGCCGAGTGGTCGGAGGTCGTGTCCACGAACTTCCGGGACGCCTCCGGGCCGGCCATGACC
GAGATCGGCGAGCAGCCGTGGGGGCGGGAGTTCGCCCTGCGCGACCCGGCCGGCAACTGCGTGCACTTCG
TGGCCGAGGAGCAGGACTGACACGTGCTACGAGATTTCGATTCCACCGCCGCCTTCTATGAAAGGTTGGG
CTTCGGAATCGTTTTCCGGGACGCCGGCTGGATGATCCTCCAGCGCGGGGATCTCATGCTGGAGTTCTTC
GCCCACCCCAACTTGTTTATTGCAGCTTATAATGGTTACAAATAAAGCAATAGCATCACAAATTTCACAA
ATAAAGCATTTTTTTCACTGCATTCTAGTTGTGGTTTGTCCAAACTCATCAATGTATCTTATCATGTCTG
TATACCGTCGACCTCTAGCTAGAGCTTGGCGTAATCATGGTCATAGCTGTTTCCTGTGTGAAATTGTTAT
CCGCTCACAATTCCACACAACATACGAGCCGGAAGCATAAAGTGTAAAGCCTGGGGTGCCTAATGAGTGA
GCTAACTCACATTAATTGCGTTGCGCTCACTGCCCGCTTTCCAGTCGGGAAACCTGTCGTGCCAGCTGCA
TTAATGAATCGGCCAACGCGCGGGGAGAGGCGGTTTGCGTATTGGGCGCTCTTCCGCTTCCTCGCTCACT
GACTCGCTGCGCTCGGTCGTTCGGCTGCGGCGAGCGGTATCAGCTCACTCAAAGGCGGTAATACGGTTAT
CCACAGAATCAGGGGATAACGCAGGAAAGAACATGTGAGCAAAAGGCCAGCAAAAGGCCAGGAACCGTAA
AAAGGCCGCGTTGCTGGCGTTTTTCCATAGGCTCCGCCCCCCTGACGAGCATCACAAAAATCGACGCTCA
AGTCAGAGGTGGCGAAACCCGACAGGACTATAAAGATACCAGGCGTTTCCCCCTGGAAGCTCCCTCGTGC
GCTCTCCTGTTCCGACCCTGCCGCTTACCGGATACCTGTCCGCCTTTCTCCCTTCGGGAAGCGTGGCGCT
TTCTCATAGCTCACGCTGTAGGTATCTCAGTTCGGTGTAGGTCGTTCGCTCCAAGCTGGGCTGTGTGCAC
GAACCCCCCGTTCAGCCCGACCGCTGCGCCTTATCCGGTAACTATCGTCTTGAGTCCAACCCGGTAAGAC
ACGACTTATCGCCACTGGCAGCAGCCACTGGTAACAGGATTAGCAGAGCGAGGTATGTAGGCGGTGCTAC
AGAGTTCTTGAAGTGGTGGCCTAACTACGGCTACACTAGAAGAACAGTATTTGGTATCTGCGCTCTGCTG
AAGCCAGTTACCTTCGGAAAAAGAGTTGGTAGCTCTTGATCCGGCAAACAAACCACCGCTGGTAGCGGTG
GTTTTTTTGTTTGCAAGCAGCAGATTACGCGCAGAAAAAAAGGATCTCAAGAAGATCCTTTGATCTTTTC
TACGGGGTCTGACGCTCAGTGGAACGAAAACTCACGTTAAGGGATTTTGGTCATGAGATTATCAAAAAGG
ATCTTCACCTAGATCCTTTTAAATTAAAAATGAAGTTTTAAATCAATCTAAAGTATATATGAGTAAACTT
GGTCTGACAGTTACCAATGCTTAATCAGTGAGGCACCTATCTCAGCGATCTGTCTATTTCGTTCATCCAT
AGTTGCCTGACTCCCCGTCGTGTAGATAACTACGATACGGGAGGGCTTACCATCTGGCCCCAGTGCTGCA
ATGATACCGCGAGACCCACGCTCACCGGCTCCAGATTTATCAGCAATAAACCAGCCAGCCGGAAGGGCCG
AGCGCAGAAGTGGTCCTGCAACTTTATCCGCCTCCATCCAGTCTATTAATTGTTGCCGGGAAGCTAGAGT
AAGTAGTTCGCCAGTTAATAGTTTGCGCAACGTTGTTGCCATTGCTACAGGCATCGTGGTGTCACGCTCG
TCGTTTGGTATGGCTTCATTCAGCTCCGGTTCCCAACGATCAAGGCGAGTTACATGATCCCCCATGTTGT
GCAAAAAAGCGGTTAGCTCCTTCGGTCCTCCGATCGTTGTCAGAAGTAAGTTGGCCGCAGTGTTATCACT
CATGGTTATGGCAGCACTGCATAATTCTCTTACTGTCATGCCATCCGTAAGATGCTTTTCTGTGACTGGT
GAGTACTCAACCAAGTCATTCTGAGAATAGTGTATGCGGCGACCGAGTTGCTCTTGCCCGGCGTCAATAC
GGGATAATACCGCGCCACATAGCAGAACTTTAAAAGTGCTCATCATTGGAAAACGTTCTTCGGGGCGAAA
ACTCTCAAGGATCTTACCGCTGTTGAGATCCAGTTCGATGTAACCCACTCGTGCACCCAACTGATCTTCA
GCATCTTTTACTTTCACCAGCGTTTCTGGGTGAGCAAAAACAGGAAGGCAAAATGCCGCAAAAAAGGGAA
TAAGGGCGACACGGAAATGTTGAATACTCATACTCTTCCTTTTTCAATATTATTGAAGCATTTATCAGGG
TTATTGTCTCATGAGCGGATACATATTTGAATGTATTTAGAAAAATAAACAAATAGGGGTTCCGCGCACA
TTTCCCCGAAAAGTGCCACCTGAC
Features (pLannotate 1.2.2; 44 found; start..end, strand, type, name):
     31..83      -  misc_feature   bom (fragment): basis of mobility region from pBR322
    238..617     +  enhancer       CMV enhancer: human cytomegalovirus immediate early enhancer
    618..817     +  promoter       CMV promoter: human cytomegalovirus (CMV) immediate early promoter
    835..1015    +  LTR            5' LTR (truncated): truncated 5' long terminal repeat (LTR) from HIV-1
   1062..1187    +  misc_feature   HIV-1 Ψ: packaging signal of human immunodeficiency virus type 1
   1171..1534    +  CDS            HIV-1 gag (fragment): gag protein from human immunodeficiency virus 1; gag
   1680..1913    +  misc_feature   RRE: The Rev response element (RRE) of HIV-1 allows for Rev-dependent mRNA export from the nucleus to the cytoplasm.
   2290..2390    +  CDS            Rev (fragment): human immunodeficiency virus 1 (HIV-1) Rev protein; rev; enhances nuclear export of unspliced and incompletely spliced viral mRNAs
   2440..2557    +  misc_feature   cPPT/CTS: central polypurine tract and central termination sequence of HIV-1
   2610..2634    +  protein_bind   attB1: mutant version of attB; recombination site for the Gateway® BP reaction BP Clonase™
   2673..2943    +  protein_bind   tetracycline response element: contains seven copies of the tetracycline operator tetO tetracycline repressor TetR
   2954..2971    +  misc_feature   MCS (fragment): pUC18/19 multiple cloning site
   2976..3014    +  promoter       minimal CMV promoter: human cytomegalovirus (CMV) immediate early promoter
   3141..3234    +  ncRNA          5' miR-30a: sequence upstream of the 71-nt precursor of the human miR-30a microRNA (Zeng et al., 2002) miRNA
   3346..3458    +  ncRNA          3' miR-30a: sequence downstream of the 71-nt precursor of the human miR-30a microRNA (Zeng et al., 2002) miRNA
   3523..3616    +  ncRNA          5' miR-30a: sequence upstream of the 71-nt precursor of the human miR-30a microRNA (Zeng et al., 2002) miRNA
   3728..3840    +  ncRNA          3' miR-30a: sequence downstream of the 71-nt precursor of the human miR-30a microRNA (Zeng et al., 2002) miRNA
   3879..3903    -  protein_bind   attB2: mutant version of attB; recombination site for the Gateway® BP reaction BP Clonase™
   3950..5161    +  promoter       UbC promoter: human ubiquitin C promoter
   5226..5278    +  misc_feature   MCS (fragment): multiple cloning site
   5286..5983    +  CDS            rtTA3 (fragment): reverse tetracycline transactivator 3 activates expression from Tet-responsive promoters in the presence of doxycycline
   5913..6023    +  CDS            VP48: 3 tandem repeats of the minimal activation domain of herpes simplex virus VP16 (Cheng et al., 2013)
   6070..6644    +  misc_feature   IRES: internal ribosome entry site (IRES) of the encephalomyocarditis virus (EMCV)
   6672..7391    +  CDS            Venus: yellow fluorescent protein (YFP) with fast and efficient maturation (Nagai et al., 2002) mammalian codon-optimized
   7417..7440    +  misc_feature   MCS (fragment): pBluescript multiple cloning site
   7440..8028    +  misc_feature   WPRE: woodchuck hepatitis virus posttranscriptional regulatory element
   8029..8048    +  misc_feature   MCS (fragment): pBluescript multiple cloning site
   8050..8550    +  CDS            nef (fragment): NEF_HV1LA - Experimental evidence at protein level: Swiss-Prot protein existence level 1. Extracellular Nef protein targets CD4(+) T-lymphocytes for apoptosis by interacting with CXCR4 surface receptors. From Human immunodeficiency virus type 1 group M subtype B (isolate Lai) (HIV-1).
   8557..8737    +  LTR            5' LTR (truncated): truncated 5' long terminal repeat (LTR) from HIV-1
   8769..8993    +  polyA_signal   bGH poly(A) signal: bovine growth hormone polyadenylation signal
   8997..9018    +  promoter       SV40 promoter (fragment): SV40 enhancer and early promoter
   9039..9467    +  rep_origin     f1 ori (sequence partly withheld): f1 bacteriophage origin of replication; arrow indicates direction of (+) strand synthesis
   9481..9810    +  promoter       SV40 promoter: SV40 enhancer and early promoter
   9858..9905    +  promoter       EM7 promoter: synthetic bacterial promoter&nbsp
   9924..10298   +  CDS            BleoR: antibiotic-binding protein; Sh ble from Streptoalloteichus hindustanus; confers resistance to bleomycin, phleomycin, and Zeocin™
  10308..10433   +  CDS            ble (fragment): BLE_KLEPN - Experimental evidence at protein level: Swiss-Prot protein existence level 1. Binding protein with a strong affinity to the bleomycin family of antibiotics. Binds to CL990; an antimitotic-antibiotic compound. From Klebsiella pneumoniae.
  10428..10549   +  polyA_signal   SV40 poly(A) signal: SV40 polyadenylation signal
  10620..10642   -  protein_bind   lac operator (fragment): The lac repressor binds to the lac operator to inhibit transcription in E. coli. This inhibition can be relieved by adding lactose or isopropyl-β-D-thiogalactopyranoside (IPTG). lac repressor encoded by lacI
  10646..10676   -  promoter       lac promoter: promoter for the E. coli lac operon
  10691..10712   -  protein_bind   CAP binding site: CAP binding activates transcription in the presence of cAMP. E. coli catabolite activator protein
  10725..10817   -  CDS            lacI (fragment): lac repressor; lacI; The lac repressor binds to the lac operator to inhibit transcription in E. coli. This inhibition can be relieved by adding lactose or isopropyl-β-D-thiogalactopyranoside (IPTG).
  11000..11588   -  rep_origin     ori: high-copy-number ColE1/pMB1/pBR322/pUC origin of replication
  11759..12619   -  CDS            AmpR: β-lactamase; bla; confers resistance to ampicillin, carbenicillin, and related antibiotics
  12620..12724   -  promoter       AmpR promoter: bla
