[The description below was written by a language model from this plasmid's Addgene catalogue record and pLannotate feature annotations shown in this document.]
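Description:
pSLIK-Venus-TmiR-G13-G12 is an HIV-1-based lentiviral transfer plasmid of the pSLIK ("single lentivector for inducible knockdown") platform, built for doxycycline-regulated RNA interference in mammalian cells. It is propagated in E. coli through a high-copy ColE1/pUC-type origin with ampicillin selection. The backbone also carries an f1 origin and an SV40/EM7-driven bleomycin/Zeocin resistance cassette that lies outside the viral genome. Viral RNA is transcribed from a CMV enhancer/promoter fused to a truncated 5' LTR. The packaged region contains the Ψ packaging signal with a partial gag sequence, the RRE for Rev-dependent export, the cPPT/CTS, a WPRE, and a truncated 3' LTR followed by a bGH polyadenylation signal.

The payload consists of two units. The first sits between attB1 and attB2 Gateway recombination scars. It is a tetracycline response element with seven tetO copies joined to a minimal CMV promoter, which drives two tandem shRNAs embedded in human miR-30a flanking sequences. These target mouse G alpha 13 and G alpha 12, so both transcripts are knocked down from one inducible RNA. Downstream, the human ubiquitin C promoter constitutively expresses a bicistronic message encoding the reverse tetracycline transactivator rtTA3, followed by an EMCV IRES and Venus yellow fluorescent protein. Although catalogued as a backbone tag, Venus is translated separately as a marker of transduced cells. In those cells rtTA3 activates the TRE when doxycycline is added.

All components therefore sit on a single vector, allowing conditional simultaneous silencing of both G12-family alpha subunits. The depositor notes three minor sequence differences near the shRNA cassette that are not expected to affect function.
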