Addgene plasmid #25742: pSLIK-Venus-TmiR-G13-G12
Purpose: Lentiviral vector with Tet-based inducible expression of both mouse G alpha 12 and G alpha 13 miR30-based shRNAs, constitutive Venus fluorescent protein coexpression.
Depositing lab: Iain Fraser. Depositing organization: California Institute of Technology. Publication: A single lentiviral vector platform for microRNA-based conditional RNA interference and coordinated transgene expression. Shin KJ, Wall EA, Zavzavadjian JR, Santat LA, Liu J, Hwang JI, Rebres R, Roach T, Seaman W, Simon MI, Fraser ID. Proc Natl Acad Sci U S A. 2006 Sep 12. 103(37):13759-64. 10.1073/pnas.0606179103 PubMed 16945906.
Backbone
  Vector backbone: pSLIK
  Backbone manufacturer: Iain Fraser
  Backbone size w/o insert (bp): 12752
  Vector type: Mammalian Expression, Lentiviral, RNAi
Growth in bacteria
  Bacterial resistance: Ampicillin, 100 μg/mL
  Growth temperature: 37°C
  Growth strain: DH5alpha
  Copy number: Unknown
Gene/Insert
  Gene/Insert name: G alpha 13 and 12 miR-shRNA
  Species: M. musculus (mouse)
  Tag / fusion protein: Venus (C terminal on backbone)
  Cloning method: Restriction Enzyme
  Sequencing primers: 5′ CMV-F; 3′ EXFP-R, hUBCpro-R
Resource information
  A portion of this plasmid was derived from a plasmid made by: rtTA- Atze Das, University of Amsterdam; TRE promoter- David Anderson, Caltech; miR30- Greg Hannon, CSHL Venus- Tobias Meyer, Stanford
Terms and licenses: Academic/Nonprofit Terms; Industry Terms: Not Available to Industry
Depositor comments: pSLIK-Venus with G alpha 12 and 13 miR-shRNA G alpha 12 miR-shRNA: GCGACACCATCTTCGACAACAT G alpha 13 miR-shRNA: CTGGGTGAGTCTGTAAAGTATT There are 3 minor changes between depositor's sequence and Addgene's sequence - An extra T between the TRE promoter and first shRNA; a 17nt stretch between the shRNAs is different but will not affect function; and a single nt change mutates an EcoRI site just beyond the 2nd shRNA but will again not affect function.
How to cite: pSLIK-Venus-TmiR-G13-G12 was a gift from Iain Fraser (Addgene plasmid # 25742 ; http://n2t.net/addgene:25742 ; RRID:Addgene_25742)
