>Addgene plasmid #25742 | pSLIK-Venus-TmiR-G13-G12 | addgene partial sequence | sequence record 31769 | 25742 with LNCX
GTTTTGACCTCCATAGAAGACACCGGGACCGATCCAGCCTCCGCGGCCCCGAATCTAGTCGACTAGGGAT
AACAGGGTAATTGTTTGAATGAGGCTTCAGTACTTTACAGAATCGTTGCCTGCACATCTTGGAAACACTT
GCTGGGATTACTTCTTCAGGTTAACCCAACAGAAGGCTCGAGAAGGTATATTGCTGTTGACAGTGAGCGA
TGGGTGAGTCTGTAAAGTATTTAGTGAAGCCACAGATGTAAATACTTTACAGACTCACCCAGTGCCTACT
GCCTCGGAATTCAAGGGGCTACTTTAGGAGCAATTATCTTGTTTACTAAAACTGAATACCTTGCTATCTC
TTTGATACATTTTTACAAAGCTGAATTAAAATGGTATAAATTAAATCACTTTTTTCAATTCGCGGCCGCA
CTCGAGATATCTAGTCGACTAGGGATAACAGGGTAATTGTTTGAATGAGGCTTCAGTACTTTACAGAATC
GTTGCCTGCACATCTTGGAAACACTTGCTGGGATTACTTCTTCAGGTTAACCCAACAGAAGGCTCGAGAA
GGTATATTGCTGTTGACAGTGAGCGACGACACCATCTTCGACAACATTAGTGAAGCCACAGATGTAATGT
TGTCGAAGATGGTGTCGCTGCCTACTGCCTCGCAATTCAAGGGGCTACTTTAGGAGCAATTATCTTGTTT
ACTAAAACTGAATACCTTGCTATCTCTTTGATACATTTTTACAAAGCTGAATTAAAATGGTATAAATTAA
ATCACTTTTTTCAATTCGCGGCCGCACTCGAGATATCTAGACCCAGCTTTCTTGTACAAAGT
